Addgene plasmid #189895: p663-UBC-miniTurbo-V5-WEE2_IDG-K
Purpose: Gateway destination clone of WEE2 (human) tagged with N-terminal miniTurbo-V5 for generating protein-proximity networks using proximity-dependent biotinylation proteomics
Depositing lab: Ben Major. Depositing organization: Washington University in Saint Louis.
Backbone
  Vector backbone: pDest663
  Backbone manufacturer: PEL
  Backbone size w/o insert (bp): 9019
  Vector type: Mammalian Expression, Lentiviral ; Gateway Destination
  Selectable markers: Puromycin
Growth in bacteria
  Bacterial resistance: Ampicillin, 100 μg/mL
  Growth temperature: 30°C
  Growth strain: DH10B
  Copy number: Low Copy
Gene/Insert
  Gene/Insert name: WEE2 (alt names: miniTurbo-V5-WEE2; miniTurbo-V5)
  Species: H. sapiens (human)
  Entrez Gene: WEE2 (a.k.a. OOMD5, OZEMA5, WEE1B)
  Promoter: Ubiquitin
  Tag / fusion protein: miniTurbo-V5 (N terminal on insert)
  Cloning method: Gateway Cloning
  Sequencing primers: 5′ TGAAGCTCCGGTTTTGAACT; 3′ AATAGACCCGTGAAGCTGATC
Terms and licenses: Academic/Nonprofit Terms; Industry Terms: Not Available to Industry
Depositor comments: These plasmids were generated as part of the Illuminating the Druggable Genome (IDG) program sponsored by the NIH Common Fund. The goal of this program is to identify, gather, and distribute information and resources for proteins that currently are not well-studied yet belong to commonly drug-targeted protein families: protein kinases, non-olfactory G-protein coupled receptors (GPCRs), and ion channels. The IDG program is designed to develop fundamental research tools for understudied proteins, elucidate their function, and disseminate the IDG-related resources and data to the greater scientific community. These lentiviral gateway destination plasmids were generated, as part of the Kinase-Data and Resource Generating Center (DRGC), using the single fragment or multisite gateway cloning technology. They were used for generating proteomics-based protein-interaction and protein-proximity networks that can be accessed through the kinase-DRGC website https://darkkinome.org/. Each plasmid has either an N- or C-terminal fusion protein (Flag/ V5/V5-miniTurbo/V5-TurboID/miniTurbo-V5/TurboID-V5) tagged understudied kinase driven under either a CMV or Ubiquitin (UBC) promoter. All inserts in the pENTR plasmids used to generate the deposited destination plasmids were end-sequenced and insert size validated prior to multi-site gateway cloning. The combined insert size of the single fragment or three fragment destination plasmids were confirmed by restriction digestion (BsrGI, and EcoRV for pDest667; BsrGI, EcoRV, and BstZ17I for pDest663; and BsrGI for pHAGE) and all plasmids were partially sequenced to ensure in-frame ORFs and fusion tags.
How to cite: p663-UBC-miniTurbo-V5-WEE2_IDG-K was a gift from Ben Major (Addgene plasmid # 189895 ; http://n2t.net/addgene:189895 ; RRID:Addgene_189895)
