[The description below was written by a language model from this plasmid's Addgene catalogue record and pLannotate feature annotations shown in this document.]
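Description:
p663-UBC-miniTurbo-V5-WEE2_IDG-K is a lentiviral mammalian expression clone built on the pDest663 Gateway destination backbone by multisite Gateway recombination; the sequenced plasmid is about 11.2 kb. In bacteria it is maintained through a ColE1/pUC-type origin and selected with ampicillin via β-lactamase. The catalogue lists it as low copy, although the annotated origin is of the high-copy type. An f1 origin, an SV40 origin, and remnants of a lac/lacZα cloning region with T3 and T7 promoters are also present in the backbone.

The viral portion has a third-generation layout. An RSV promoter drives a truncated HIV-1 5' LTR, followed by the Ψ packaging signal with a gag fragment, the Rev response element and the cPPT/CTS. A truncated 3' LTR and an SV40 polyadenylation signal close the transfer cassette. Between these elements, the human ubiquitin C promoter, flanked by attB4 and attB5 scars, drives an open reading frame in which the engineered biotin ligase miniTurbo is fused upstream of human WEE2, which sits between attB1 and attB2. The record describes the tag as miniTurbo-V5 at the N terminus. The V5 epitope is not separately annotated in the feature table, but would presumably lie in the short interval between miniTurbo and attB1. A WPRE follows the fusion to enhance transcript expression, and a separate mouse PGK promoter drives puromycin N-acetyltransferase for selection of transduced cells.

WEE2 (WEE1B) is an oocyte-specific tyrosine kinase that inhibits CDK1 and regulates meiosis. The construct was produced under the Illuminating the Druggable Genome programme's work on understudied kinases. It is intended for proximity-dependent biotinylation proteomics to map protein-proximity networks around WEE2.
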