Features (pLannotate 1.2.2; 32 found; start..end, strand, type, name):
     26..130     +  promoter       AmpR promoter: bla
    131..991     +  CDS            AmpR: β-lactamase; bla; confers resistance to ampicillin, carbenicillin, and related antibiotics
   1162..1750    +  rep_origin     ori: high-copy-number ColE1/pMB1/pBR322/pUC origin of replication
   1933..2025    +  CDS            lacI (fragment): lac repressor; lacI; The lac repressor binds to the lac operator to inhibit transcription in E. coli. This inhibition can be relieved by adding lactose or isopropyl-β-D-thiogalactopyranoside (IPTG).
   2038..2059    +  protein_bind   CAP binding site: CAP binding activates transcription in the presence of cAMP. E. coli catabolite activator protein
   2074..2104    +  promoter       lac promoter: promoter for the E. coli lac operon
   2108..2130    +  protein_bind   lac operator (fragment): The lac repressor binds to the lac operator to inhibit transcription in E. coli. This inhibition can be relieved by adding lactose or isopropyl-β-D-thiogalactopyranoside (IPTG). lac repressor encoded by lacI
   2173..2191    +  promoter       T3 promoter: promoter for bacteriophage T3 RNA polymerase
   2219..2445    +  promoter       RSV promoter: Rous sarcoma virus enhancer/promoter
   2446..2626    +  LTR            5' LTR (truncated): truncated 5' long terminal repeat (LTR) from HIV-1
   2673..2798    +  misc_feature   HIV-1 Ψ: packaging signal of human immunodeficiency virus type 1
   2782..3145    +  CDS            HIV-1 gag (fragment): gag protein from human immunodeficiency virus 1; gag
   3291..3524    +  misc_feature   RRE: The Rev response element (RRE) of HIV-1 allows for Rev-dependent mRNA export from the nucleus to the cytoplasm.
   3901..4001    +  CDS            Rev (fragment): human immunodeficiency virus 1 (HIV-1) Rev protein; rev; enhances nuclear export of unspliced and incompletely spliced viral mRNAs
   4020..4136    +  misc_feature   cPPT/CTS: central polypurine tract and central termination sequence of HIV-1
   4170..4190    +  protein_bind   attB4: mutant version of attB; core recombination site for the Gateway® BP reaction BP Clonase™
   4190..5401    +  promoter       UbC promoter: human ubiquitin C promoter
   5405..5423    -  protein_bind   attB5 (fragment): mutant version of attB; core recombination site for the Gateway® BP reaction BP Clonase™
   5438..6208    +  CDS            miniTurbo: N-terminally truncated mutant of the E. coli biotin ligase BioID engineered for improved catalytic efficiency (Branon et al., 2018)
   6257..6281    +  protein_bind   attB1: mutant version of attB; recombination site for the Gateway® BP reaction BP Clonase™
   6290..7990    +  CDS            WEE2: WEE2_HUMAN - Also known as WEE1B. Experimental evidence at protein level: Swiss-Prot protein existence level 1. Oocyte-specific protein tyrosine kinase that phosphorylates and inhibits CDK1/CDC2 and acts as a key regulator of meiosis during both prophase I and metaphase II (PubMed:29606300). Required to maintain meiotic arrest in oocytes during the germinal vesicle (GV) stage, a long period of quiescence at dictyate prophase I, by phosphorylating CDK1 at 'Tyr-15', leading to inhibit CDK1 activity and prevent meiotic reentry. Also required for metaphase II exit during egg activation by phosphor
   7995..8019    -  protein_bind   attB2: mutant version of attB; recombination site for the Gateway® BP reaction BP Clonase™
   8049..8637    +  misc_feature   WPRE: woodchuck hepatitis virus posttranscriptional regulatory element
   8651..9150    +  promoter       PGK promoter: mouse phosphoglycerate kinase 1 promoter
   9171..9770    +  CDS            PuroR: puromycin N-acetyltransferase; pac from Streptomyces alboniger; confers resistance to puromycin
   9838..9975    +  CDS            nef (fragment): NEF_HV1LA - Experimental evidence at protein level: Swiss-Prot protein existence level 1. Extracellular Nef protein targets CD4(+) T-lymphocytes for apoptosis by interacting with CXCR4 surface receptors. From Human immunodeficiency virus type 1 group M subtype B (isolate Lai) (HIV-1).
   9961..10141   +  LTR            5' LTR (truncated): truncated 5' long terminal repeat (LTR) from HIV-1
  10213..10334   +  polyA_signal   SV40 poly(A) signal: SV40 polyadenylation signal
  10374..10509   +  rep_origin     SV40 ori: SV40 origin of replication
  10530..10548   -  promoter       T7 promoter: promoter for bacteriophage T7 RNA polymerase
  10556..10711   +  CDS            lacZα (fragment): LacZα fragment of β-galactosidase; lacZ fragment
  10716..11144   +  rep_origin     f1 ori (sequence partly withheld): f1 bacteriophage origin of replication; arrow indicates direction of (+) strand synthesis
>Addgene plasmid #189895 | p663-UBC-miniTurbo-V5-WEE2_IDG-K | addgene full sequence | sequence record 374472 | Addgene NGS Result
AGGTGGCACTTTTCGGGGAAATGTGCGCGGAACCCCTATTTGTTTATTTTTCTAAATACATTCAAATATG
TATCCGCTCATGAGACAATAACCCTGATAAATGCTTCAATAATATTGAAAAAGGAAGAGTATGAGTATTC
AACATTTCCGTGTCGCCCTTATTCCCTTTTTTGCGGCATTTTGCCTTCCTGTTTTTGCTCACCCAGAAAC
GCTGGTGAAAGTAAAAGATGCTGAAGATCAGTTGGGTGCACGAGTGGGTTACATCGAACTGGATCTCAAC
AGCGGTAAGATCCTTGAGAGTTTTCGCCCCGAAGAACGTTTTCCAATGATGAGCACTTTTAAAGTTCTGC
TATGTGGCGCGGTATTATCCCGTATTGACGCCGGGCAAGAGCAACTCGGTCGCCGCATACACTATTCTCA
GAATGACTTGGTTGAGTACTCACCAGTCACAGAAAAGCATCTTACGGATGGCATGACAGTAAGAGAATTA
TGCAGTGCTGCCATAACCATGAGTGATAACACTGCGGCCAACTTACTTCTGACAACGATCGGAGGACCGA
AGGAGCTAACCGCTTTTTTGCACAACATGGGGGATCATGTAACTCGCCTTGATCGTTGGGAACCGGAGCT
GAATGAAGCCATACCAAACGACGAGCGTGACACCACGATGCCTGTAGCAATGGCAACAACGTTGCGCAAA
CTATTAACTGGCGAACTACTTACTCTAGCTTCCCGGCAACAATTAATAGACTGGATGGAGGCGGATAAAG
TTGCAGGACCACTTCTGCGCTCGGCCCTTCCGGCTGGCTGGTTTATTGCTGATAAATCTGGAGCCGGTGA
GCGTGGGTCTCGCGGTATCATTGCAGCACTGGGGCCAGATGGTAAGCCCTCCCGTATCGTAGTTATCTAC
ACGACGGGGAGTCAGGCAACTATGGATGAACGAAATAGACAGATCGCTGAGATAGGTGCCTCACTGATTA
AGCATTGGTAACTGTCAGACCAAGTTTACTCATATATACTTTAGATTGATTTAAAACTTCATTTTTAATT
TAAAAGGATCTAGGTGAAGATCCTTTTTGATAATCTCATGACCAAAATCCCTTAACGTGAGTTTTCGTTC
CACTGAGCGTCAGACCCCGTAGAAAAGATCAAAGGATCTTCTTGAGATCCTTTTTTTCTGCGCGTAATCT
GCTGCTTGCAAACAAAAAAACCACCGCTACCAGCGGTGGTTTGTTTGCCGGATCAAGAGCTACCAACTCT
TTTTCCGAAGGTAACTGGCTTCAGCAGAGCGCAGATACCAAATACTGTTCTTCTAGTGTAGCCGTAGTTA
GGCCACCACTTCAAGAACTCTGTAGCACCGCCTACATACCTCGCTCTGCTAATCCTGTTACCAGTGGCTG
CTGCCAGTGGCGATAAGTCGTGTCTTACCGGGTTGGACTCAAGACGATAGTTACCGGATAAGGCGCAGCG
GTCGGGCTGAACGGGGGGTTCGTGCACACAGCCCAGCTTGGAGCGAACGACCTACACCGAACTGAGATAC
CTACAGCGTGAGCTATGAGAAAGCGCCACGCTTCCCGAAGGGAGAAAGGCGGACAGGTATCCGGTAAGCG
GCAGGGTCGGAACAGGAGAGCGCACGAGGGAGCTTCCAGGGGGAAACGCCTGGTATCTTTATAGTCCTGT
CGGGTTTCGCCACCTCTGACTTGAGCGTCGATTTTTGTGATGCTCGTCAGGGGGGCGGAGCCTATGGAAA
AACGCCAGCAACGCGGCCTTTTTACGGTTCCTGGCCTTTTGCTGGCCTTTTGCTCACATGTTCTTTCCTG
CGTTATCCCCTGATTCTGTGGATAACCGTATTACCGCCTTTGAGTGAGCTGATACCGCTCGCCGCAGCCG
AACGACCGAGCGCAGCGAGTCAGTGAGCGAGGAAGCGGAAGAGCGCCCAATACGCAAACCGCCTCTCCCC
GCGCGTTGGCCGATTCATTAATGCAGCTGGCACGACAGGTTTCCCGACTGGAAAGCGGGCAGTGAGCGCA
ACGCAATTAATGTGAGTTAGCTCACTCATTAGGCACCCCAGGCTTTACACTTTATGCTTCCGGCTCGTAT
GTTGTGTGGAATTGTGAGCGGATAACAATTTCACACAGGAAACAGCTATGACCATGATTACGCCAAGCGC
GCAATTAACCCTCACTAAAGGGAACAAAAGCTGGAGCTGCAAGCTTAATGTAGTCTTATGCAATACTCTT
GTAGTCTTGCAACATGGTAACGATGAGTTAGCAACATGCCTTACAAGGAGAGAAAAAGCACCGTGCATGC
CGATTGGTGGAAGTAAGGTGGTACGATCGTGCCTTATTAGGAAGGCAACAGACGGGTCTGACATGGATTG
GACGAACCACTGAATTGCCGCATTGCAGAGATATTGTATTTAAGTGCCTAGCTCGATACATAAACGGGTC
TCTCTGGTTAGACCAGATCTGAGCCTGGGAGCTCTCTGGCTAACTAGGGAACCCACTGCTTAAGCCTCAA
TAAAGCTTGCCTTGAGTGCTTCAAGTAGTGTGTGCCCGTCTGTTGTGTGACTCTGGTAACTAGAGATCCC
TCAGACCCTTTTAGTCAGTGTGGAAAATCTCTAGCAGTGGCGCCCGAACAGGGACTTGAAAGCGAAAGGG
AAACCAGAGGAGCTCTCTCGACGCAGGACTCGGCTTGCTGAAGCGCGCACGGCAAGAGGCGAGGGGCGGC
GACTGGTGAGTACGCCAAAAATTTTGACTAGCGGAGGCTAGAAGGAGAGAGATGGGTGCGAGAGCGTCAG
TATTAAGCGGGGGAGAATTAGATCGCGATGGGAAAAAATTCGGTTAAGGCCAGGGGGAAAGAAAAAATAT
AAATTAAAACATATAGTATGGGCAAGCAGGGAGCTAGAACGATTCGCAGTTAATCCTGGCCTGTTAGAAA
CATCAGAAGGCTGTAGACAAATACTGGGACAGCTACAACCATCCCTTCAGACAGGATCAGAAGAACTTAG
ATCATTATATAATACAGTAGCAACCCTCTATTGTGTGCATCAAAGGATAGAGATAAAAGACACCAAGGAA
GCTTTAGACAAGATAGAGGAAGAGCAAAACAAAAGTAAGACCACCGCACAGCAAGCGGCCGCTGATCTTC
AGACCTGGAGGAGGAGATATGAGGGACAATTGGAGAAGTGAATTATATAAATATAAAGTAGTAAAAATTG
AACCATTAGGAGTAGCACCCACCAAGGCAAAGAGAAGAGTGGTGCAGAGAGAAAAAAGAGCAGTGGGAAT
AGGAGCTTTGTTCCTTGGGTTCTTGGGAGCAGCAGGAAGCACTATGGGCGCAGCGTCAATGACGCTGACG
GTACAGGCCAGACAATTATTGTCTGGTATAGTGCAGCAGCAGAACAATTTGCTGAGGGCTATTGAGGCGC
AACAGCATCTGTTGCAACTCACAGTCTGGGGCATCAAGCAGCTCCAGGCAAGAATCCTGGCTGTGGAAAG
ATACCTAAAGGATCAACAGCTCCTGGGGATTTGGGGTTGCTCTGGAAAACTCATTTGCACCACTGCTGTG
CCTTGGAATGCTAGTTGGAGTAATAAATCTCTGGAACAGATTTGGAATCACACGACCTGGATGGAGTGGG
ACAGAGAAATTAACAATTACACAAGCTTAATACACTCCTTAATTGAAGAATCGCAAAACCAGCAAGAAAA
GAATGAACAAGAATTATTGGAATTAGATAAATGGGCAAGTTTGTGGAATTGGTTTAACATAACAAATTGG
CTGTGGTATATAAAATTATTCATAATGATAGTAGGAGGCTTGGTAGGTTTAAGAATAGTTTTTGCTGTAC
TTTCTATAGTGAATAGAGTTAGGCAGGGATATTCACCATTATCGTTTCAGACCCACCTCCCAACCCCGAG
GGGACCCGACAGGCCCGAAGGAATAGAAGAAGAAGGTGGAGAGAGAGACAGAGACAGATCCATTCGATTA
GTGAACGGATCTCGACGGTATCGGTTAACTTTTAAAAGAAAAGGGGGGATTGGGGGGTACAGTGCAGGGG
AAAGAATAGTAGACATAATAGCAACAGACATACAAACTAAAGAATTACAAAAACAAATTACAAAATTCAA
AATTTTATCGTCCAGTGTGGTGGAATTCTGCAGATATCACAACTTTGTATAGAAAAGTTGGCCTCCGCGC
CGGGTTTTGGCGCCTCCCGCGGGCGCCCCCCTCCTCACGGCGAGCGCTGCCACGTCAGACGAAGGGCGCA
GCGAGCGTCCTGATCCTTCCGCCCGGACGCTCAGGACAGCGGCCCGCTGCTCATAAGACTCGGCCTTAGA
ACCCCAGTATCAGCAGAAGGACATTTTAGGACGGGACTTGGGTGACTCTAGGGCACTGGTTTTCTTTCCA
GAGAGCGGAACAGGCGAGGAAAAGTAGTCCCTTCTCGGCGATTCTGCGGAGGGATCTCCGTGGGGCGGTG
AACGCCGATGATTATATAAGGACGCGCCGGGTGTGGCACAGCTAGTTCCGTCGCAGCCGGGATTTGGGTC
GCGGTTCTTGTTTGTGGATCGCTGTGATCGTCACTTGGTGAGTAGCGGGCTGCTGGGCTGGCCGGGGCTT
TCGTGGCCGCCGGGCCGCTCGGTGGGACGGAAGCGTGTGGAGAGACCGCCAAGGGCTGTAGTCTGGGTCC
GCGAGCAAGGTTGCCCTGAACTGGGGGTTGGGGGGAGCGCAGCAAAATGGCGGCTGTTCCCGAGTCTTGA
ATGGAAGACGCTTGTGAGGCGGGCTGTGAGGTCGTTGAAACAAGGTGGGGGGCATGGTGGGCGGCAAGAA
CCCAAGGTCTTGAGGCCTTCGCTAATGCGGGAAAGCTCTTATTCGGGTGAGATGGGCTGGGGCACCATCT
GGGGACCCTGACGTGAAGTTTGTCACTGACTGGAGAACTCGGTTTGTCGTCTGTTGCGGGGGCGGCAGTT
ATGGCGGTGCCGTTGGGCAGTGCACCCGTACCTTTGGGAGCGCGCGCCCTCGTCGTGTCGTGACGTCACC
CGTTCTGTTGGCTTATAATGCAGGGTGGGGCCACCTGCCGGTAGGTGTGCGGTAGGCTTTTCTCCGTCGC
AGGACGCAGGGTTCGGGCCTAGGGTAGGCTCTCCTGAATCGACAGGCGCCGGACCTCTGGTGAGGGGAGG
GATAAGTGAGGCGTCAGTTTCTTTGGTCGGTTTTATGTACCTATCTTCTTAAGTAGCTGAAGCTCCGGTT
TTGAACTATGCGCTCGGGGTTGGCGAGTGTGTTTTGTGAAGTTTTTTAGGCACCTTTTGAAATGTAATCA
TTTGGGTCAATATGTAATTTTCAGTGTTAGACTAGTAAATTGTCCGCTAAATTCTGGCCGTTTTTGGCTT
TTTTGTTAGACGGCCAACTTTTGTATACAAAGTGGGCCACCATGGGAATCCCGCTGCTGAACGCTAAACA
GATTCTGGGACAGCTGGACGGCGGGAGCGTGGCAGTCCTGCCTGTGGTCGACTCCACCAATCAGTACCTG
CTGGATCGAATCGGCGAGCTGAAGAGTGGGGATGCTTGCATTGCAGAATATCAGCAGGCAGGGAGAGGAA
GCAGAGGGAGGAAATGGTTCTCTCCTTTTGGAGCTAACCTGTACCTGAGTATGTTTTGGCGCCTGAAGCG
GGGACCAGCAGCAATCGGCCTGGGCCCGGTCATCGGAATTGTCATGGCAGAAGCGCTGCGAAAGCTGGGA
GCAGACAAGGTGCGAGTCAAATGGCCCAATGACCTGTATCTGCAGGATAGAAAGCTGGCAGGCATCCTGG
TGGAGCTGGCCGGAATAACAGGCGATGCTGCACAGATCGTCATTGGCGCCGGGATTAACGTGGCTATGAG
GCGCGTGGAGGAAAGCGTGGTCAATCAGGGCTGGATCACACTGCAGGAAGCAGGGATTAACCTGGACAGG
AATACTCTGGCCGCTATGCTGATCCGAGAGCTGCGGGCAGCCCTGGAACTGTTCGAGCAGGAAGGCCTGG
CTCCATATCTGTCACGGTGGGAGAAGCTGGATAACTTCATCAATAGACCCGTGAAGCTGATCATTGGGGA
CAAAGAGATTTTCGGGATTAGCCGGGGGATTGATAAACAGGGAGCCCTGCTGCTGGAACAGGACGGAGTT
ATCAAACCCTGGATGGGCGGAGAAATCAGTCTGCGGTCTGCCGAAAAGGCTAGCGGCAAGCCCATCCCCA
ACCCCCTGCTGGGCCTGGACAGCACCACAAGTTTGTACAAAAAAGCAGGCTTAGCCACCATGGACGATAA
GGACATCGATAAGGAGCTGCGGCAGAAGCTGAATTTCTCCTACTGCGAGGAGACCGAGATCGAGGGCCAG
AAGAAGGTGGAGGAGTCTAGAGAGGCCAGCTCCCAGACACCCGAGAAGGGAGAGGTGCAGGACTCCGAGG
CAAAGGGAACCCCACCTTGGACACCTCTGTCTAACGTGCACGAGCTGGATACCTCTAGCGAGAAGGACAA
GGAGTCCCCAGATCAGATCCTGAGGACCCCCGTGAGCCACCCACTGAAGTGTCCTGAGACACCAGCACAG
CCAGACAGCCGCTCCAAGCTGCTGCCATCTGATAGCCCTTCCACCCCAAAGACAATGCTGTCTAGGCTGG
TCATCAGCCCTACCGGCAAGCTGCCAAGCAGGGGACCTAAGCACCTGAAGCTGACCCCAGCCCCCCTGAA
GGACGAGATGACATCCCTGGCCCTGGTGAACATCAATCCCTTCACACCTGAGAGCTACAAGAAGCTGTTT
CTGCAGTCCGGCGGCAAGCGGAAGATCAGAGGCGATCTGGAGGAGGCAGGACCTGAGGAGGGCAAGGGAG
GACTGCCAGCAAAGCGGTGCGTGCTGAGAGAGACCAATATGGCCAGCCGGTATGAGAAGGAGTTCCTGGA
GGTGGAGAAGATCGGCGTGGGCGAGTTTGGCACAGTGTACAAGTGCATCAAGCGGCTGGACGGCTGCGTG
TACGCCATCAAGAGATCCATGAAGACCTTCACAGAGCTGAGCAACGAGAATTCCGCCCTGCACGAGGTGT
ACGCACACGCCGTGCTGGGACACCACCCACACGTGGTGAGATACTATTCCTCTTGGGCCGAGGACGATCA
CATGATCATCCAGAACGAGTATTGCAATGGAGGAAGCCTGCAGGCAGCAATCTCCGAGAACACCAAGTCT
GGCAATCACTTTGAGGAGCCTAAGCTGAAGGACATCCTGCTGCAGATCTCCCTGGGCCTGAACTACATCC
ACAATAGCTCCATGGTGCACCTGGATATCAAGCCAAGCAACATCTTCATCTGTCACAAGATGCAGTCCGA
GTCTAGCGGCGTGATCGAGGAGGTGGAGAACGAGGCCGACTGGTTTCTGAGCGCCAATGTGATGTACAAG
ATCGGCGATCTGGGCCACGCCACCTCTATCAACAAGCCTAAGGTGGAGGAGGGCGACAGCCGGTTCCTGG
CCAATGAGATCCTGCAGGAGGACTATAGACACCTGCCAAAGGCCGATATCTTTGCCCTGGGCCTGACCAT
CGCAGTGGCAGCAGGAGCAGAGAGCCTGCCCACAAACGGAGCAGCATGGCACCACATCAGGAAGGGCAAT
TTCCCAGACGTGCCCCAGGAGCTGTCTGAGAGCTTTTCCTCTCTGCTGAAGAACATGATCCAGCCAGATG
CCGAGCAGAGGCCAAGCGCCGCCGCCCTGGCACGGAATACCGTGCTGAGACCCTCCCTGGGCAAGACAGA
GGAGCTGCAGCAGCAGCTGAACCTGGAGAAGTTCAAGACCGCCACACTGGAGAGGGAGCTGAGGGAGGCA
CAGCAGGCCCAGTCTCCTCAGGGCTATACCCACCACGGCGATACAGGCGTGAGCGGAACCCACACAGGAT
CCAGGTCTACCAAGCGCCTGGTGGGCGGCAAGTCTGCCCGGAGCAGCAGCTTCACCAGCGGAGAGCGCGA
GCCCCTGCACTAAAACCCAGCTTTCTTGTACAAAGTGGTGATATCCAGCACAGTGGCGGCCGCTCGACAA
TCAACCTCTGGATTACAAAATTTGTGAAAGATTGACTGGTATTCTTAACTATGTTGCTCCTTTTACGCTA
TGTGGATACGCTGCTTTAATGCCTTTGTATCATGCTATTGCTTCCCGTATGGCTTTCATTTTCTCCTCCT
TGTATAAATCCTGGTTGCTGTCTCTTTATGAGGAGTTGTGGCCCGTTGTCAGGCAACGTGGCGTGGTGTG
CACTGTGTTTGCTGACGCAACCCCCACTGGTTGGGGCATTGCCACCACCTGTCAGCTCCTTTCCGGGACT
TTCGCTTTCCCCCTCCCTATTGCCACGGCGGAACTCATCGCCGCCTGCCTTGCCCGCTGCTGGACAGGGG
CTCGGCTGTTGGGCACTGACAATTCCGTGGTGTTGTCGGGGAAGCTGACGTCCTTTCCATGGCTGCTCGC
CTGTGTTGCCACCTGGATTCTGCGCGGGACGTCCTTCTGCTACGTCCCTTCGGCCCTCAATCCAGCGGAC
CTTCCTTCCCGCGGCCTGCTGCCGGCTCTGCGGCCTCTTCCGCGTCTTCGCCTTCGCCCTCAGACGAGTC
GGATCTCCCTTTGGGCCGCCTCCCCGCCTGGAATTCTACCGGGTAGGGGAGGCGCTTTTCCCAAGGCAGT
CTGGAGCATGCGCTTTAGCAGCCCCGCTGGGCACTTGGCGCTACACAAGTGGCCTCTGGCCTCGCACACA
TTCCACATCCACCGGTAGGCGCCAACCGGCTCCGTTCTTTGGTGGCCCCTTCGCGCCACCTTCTACTCCT
CCCCTAGTCAGGAAGTTCCCCCCCGCCCCGCAGCTCGCGTCGTGCAGGACGTGACAAATGGAAGTAGCAC
GTCTCACTAGTCTCGTGCAGATGGACAGCACCGCTGAGCAATGGAAGCGGGTAGGCCTTTGGGGCAGCGG
CCAATAGCAGCTTTGCTCCTTCGCTTTCTGGGCTCAGAGGCTGGGAAGGGGTGGGTCCGGGGGCGGGCTC
AGGGGCGGGCTCAGGGGCGGGGCGGGCGCCCGAAGGTCCTCCGGAGGCCCGGCATTCTGCACGCTTCAAA
AGCGCACGTCTGCCGCGCTGTTCTCCTCTTCCTCATCTCCGGGCCTTTCGACCTGCAGCCCAAGCTTACC
ATGACCGAGTACAAGCCCACGGTGCGCCTCGCCACCCGCGACGACGTCCCCAGGGCCGTACGCACCCTCG
CCGCCGCGTTCGCCGACTACCCCGCCACGCGCCACACCGTCGATCCGGACCGCCACATCGAGCGGGTCAC
CGAGCTGCAAGAACTCTTCCTCACGCGCGTCGGGCTCGACATCGGCAAGGTGTGGGTCGCGGACGACGGC
GCCGCGGTGGCGGTCTGGACCACGCCGGAGAGCGTCGAAGCGGGGGCGGTGTTCGCCGAGATCGGCCCGC
GCATGGCCGAGTTGAGCGGTTCCCGGCTGGCCGCGCAGCAACAGATGGAAGGCCTCCTGGCGCCGCACCG
GCCCAAGGAGCCCGCGTGGTTCCTGGCCACCGTCGGCGTCTCGCCCGACCACCAGGGCAAGGGTCTGGGC
AGCGCCGTCGTGCTCCCCGGAGTGGAGGCGGCCGAGCGCGCCGGGGTGCCCGCCTTCCTGGAGACCTCCG
CGCCCCGCAACCTCCCCTTCTACGAGCGGCTCGGCTTCACCGTCACCGCCGACGTCGAGGTGCCCGAAGG
ACCGCGCACCTGGTGCATGACCCGCAAGCCCGGTGCCTGACGCCCGCCCCACGACCCGCAGCGCCCGACC
GAAAGGAGCGCACGACCCCATGCATCTCGAGGGCCCGGTACCTTTAAGACCAATGACTTACAAGGCAGCT
GTAGATCTTAGCCACTTTTTAAAAGAAAAGGGGGGACTGGAAGGGCTAGCTCACTCCCAACGAAGACAAG
ATCTGCTTTTTGCTTGTACTGGGTCTCTCTGGTTAGACCAGATCTGAGCCTGGGAGCTCTCTGGCTAACT
AGGGAACCCACTGCTTAAGCCTCAATAAAGCTTGCCTTGAGTGCTTCAAGTAGTGTGTGCCCGTCTGTTG
TGTGACTCTGGTAACTAGAGATCCCTCAGACCCTTTTAGTCAGTGTGGAAAATCTCTAGCAGTAGTAGTT
CATGTCATCTTATTATTCAGTATTTATAACTTGCAAAGAAATGAATATCAGAGAGTGAGAGGAACTTGTT
TATTGCAGCTTATAATGGTTACAAATAAAGCAATAGCATCACAAATTTCACAAATAAAGCATTTTTTTCA
CTGCATTCTAGTTGTGGTTTGTCCAAACTCATCAATGTATCTTATCATGTCTGGCTCTAGCTATCCCGCC
CCTAACTCCGCCCATCCCGCCCCTAACTCCGCCCAGTTCCGCCCATTCTCCGCCCCATGGCTGACTAATT
TTTTTTATTTATGCAGAGGCCGAGGCCGCCTCGGCCTCTGAGCTATTCCAGAAGTAGTGAGGAGGCTTTT
TTGGAGGCCTAGGGACGTACCCAATTCGCCCTATAGTGAGTCGTATTACGCGCGCTCACTGGCCGTCGTT
TTACAACGTCGTGACTGGGAAAACCCTGGCGTTACCCAACTTAATCGCCTTGCAGCACATCCCCCTTTCG
CCAGCTGGCGTAATAGCGAAGAGGCCCGCACCGATCGCCCTTCCCAACAGTTGCGCAGCCTGAATGGCGA
ATGGG
[124 nt withheld, positions 10716-10839]
C
[91 nt withheld, positions 10841-10931]
A
[49 nt withheld, positions 10933-10981]
CCTTTGACGTTGGAGTCCACGTTCTTT
[37 nt withheld, positions 11009-11045]
ACCCTATCTCGGTCTATTCTTTTGATTTATAAGGGATTTTGCCGATTTCGGCCTATTGGTTAAAAAATGA
GCTGATTTAACAAAAATTTAACGCGAATTTTAACAAAATATTAACGCTTACAATTT
